>Addgene plasmid #108496 | pCR3-vsv-Sgo1 N61I | depositor full sequence | sequence record 205208 | pCR3-vsv-Sgo1 N61I sequence 6637 bps
GCGTTGACATTGATTATTGACTAGTTATTAATAGTAATCAATTACGGGGTCATTAGTTCATAGCCCATAT
ATGGAGTTCCGCGTTACATAACTTACGGTAAATGGCCCGCCTGGCTGACCGCCCAACGACCCCCGCCCAT
TGACGTCAATAATGACGTATGTTCCCATAGTAACGCCAATAGGGACTTTCCATTGACGTCAATGGGTGGA
CTATTTACGGTAAACTGCCCACTTGGCAGTACATCAAGTGTATCATATGCCAAGTACGCCCCCTATTGAC
GTCAATGACGGTAAATGGCCCGCCTGGCATTATGCCCAGTACATGACCTTATGGGACTTTCCTACTTGGC
AGTACATCTACGTATTAGTCATCGCTATTACCATGGTGATGCGGTTTTGGCAGTACATCAATGGGCGTGG
ATAGCGGTTTGACTCACGGGGATTTCCAAGTCTCCACCCCATTGACGTCAATGGGAGTTTGTTTTGGCAC
CAAAATCAACGGGACTTTCCAAAATGTCGTAACAACTCCGCCCCATTGACGCAAATGGGCGGTAGGCGTG
TACGGTGGGAGGTCTATATAAGCAGAGCTCTCTGGCTAACTAGAGAACCCACTGCTTACTGGCTTATCGA
AATTAATACGACTCACTATAGGGAGACCCAAGCTTGGTACCGGATCCGCCACCATGTACACCGACATCGA
GATGAACCGGTTGGGCAAGGAATTCTGCAGAGCCAAGGAAAGATGCCTGAAAAAGTCCTTTCAAGATAGT
CTTGAAGACATAAAGAAGCGAATGAAAGAGAAAAGGAATAAAAACTTGGCAGAGATTGGCAAACGCAGGT
CTTTTATAGCTGCACCATGCCAAATAATCACCAACACTTCTACACTGCTGAAAAATTACCAAGACAACAT
CAAAATGTTAGTTTTAGCTTTGGAAAATGAAAAATCCAAAGTGAAAGAAGCCCAAGATATCATCCTACAG
CTGAGAAAAGAATGTTACTATCTCACATGTCAGCTATATGCATTGAAAGGAAAACTTACATCACAACAAA
CAGTAGAACCTGCTCAGAACCAGGAAATATGTTCCTCTGGAATGGACCCCAATAGTGATGACAGCTCCAG
AAATTTATTTGTGAAGGATTTACCGCAAATTCCTCTTGAAGAAACTGAACTTCCAGGACAAGGAGAATCA
TTTCAAATAGAAGATCAGATACCTACTATTCCTCAAGACACACTGGGAGTTGATTTTGATTCAGGTGAAG
CTAAGTCTACTGATAATGTCTTACCTAGAACTGTATCTGTTCGTAGCAGTTTAAAGAAACATTGTAACAG
TATATGTCAGTTTGATAGCTTGGATGATTTTGAAACCAGTCATTTGGCAGGGAAGTCTTTTGAATTCGAA
AGAGTTGGATTTTTAGACCCACTAGTAAACATGCACATACCTGAAAATGTACAACACAATGCTTGTCAAT
GGAGCAAGGACCAAGTTAACTTATCACCAAAGCTGATTCAGCCAGGAACGTTTACTAAAACAAAAGAAGA
CATTTTAGAATCTAAATCTGAACAAACTAAAAGTAAGCAAAGAGATACACAAGAAAGAAAAAGAGAAGAG
AAAAGAAAAGCTAACAGGAGAAAATCAAAACGTATGTCAAAATATAAAGAGAATAAAAGCGAAAATAAAA
AAACTGTTCCCCAAAAAAAAATGCACAAATCTGTCAGTTCCAATGATGCTTACAATTTTAATTTGGAAGA
GGGTGTTCATCTTACTCCTTTCCGACAAAAAGTGAGCAATGACTCTAATAGAGAAGAAAACAACGAGTCT
GAAGTGAGCCTCTGTGAATCAAGTGGTTCAGGAGATGATTCCGATGACCTCTATTTGCCCACTTGCAAGT
ACATTCAGAATCCCACGAGCAATTCAGATAGACCAGTCACCAGGCCTCTAGCTAAAAGAGCACTGAAATA
CACAGATGAAAAAGAGACGGAGGGTTCTAAGCCAACAAAAACTCCTACCACTACACCACCTGAAACTCAG
CAGTCACCTCATCTTAGCCTGAAGGATATCACCAATGTCTCCTTGTATCCTGTTGTGAAAATCAGAAGAC
TTTCTCTTTCTCCAAAAAAGAATAAAGCAAGCCCAGCAGTGGCTCTGCCTAAACGTAGGTGCACAGCCAG
CGTGAACTATAAGGAGCCCACCCTCGCTTCGAAACTGAGAAGAGGGGACCCTTTTACAGATTTGTGTTTT
TTGAATTCTCCTATTTTCAAGCAGAAAAAGGATTTGAGACGTTCTAAAAAAAGTATGAAACAAATACAAA
AGCTTCTCGAGTAGATGACTAGTCTAGAGGGCCCTATTCTATAGTGTCACCTAAATGCTAGAGCTCGCTG
ATCAGCCTCGACTGTGCCTTCTAGTTGCCAGCCATCTGTTGTTTGCCCCTCCCCCGTGCCTTCCTTGACC
CTGGAAGGTGCCACTCCCACTGTCCTTTCCTAATAAAATGAGGAAATTGCATCGCATTGTCTGAGTAGGT
GTCATTCTATTCTGGGGGGTGGGGTGGGGCAGGACAGCAAGGGGGAGGATTGGGAAGACAATAGCAGGCA
TGCTGGGGATGCGGTGGGCTCTATGGCTTCTGAGGCGGAAAGAACCAGTGGCGGTAATACGGTTATCCAC
AGAATCAGGGGATAACGCAGGAAAGAACATGTGAGCAAAAGGCCAGCAAAAGGCCAGGAACCGTAAAAAG
GCCGCGTTGCTGGCGTTTTTCCATAGGCTCCGCCCCCCTGACGAGCATCACAAAAATCGACGCTCAAGTC
AGAGGTGGCGAAACCCGACAGGACTATAAAGATACCAGGCGTTTCCCCCTGGAAGCTCCCTCGTGCGCTC
TCCTGTTCCGACCCTGCCGCTTACCGGATACCTGTCCGCCTTTCTCCCTTCGGGAAGCGTGGCGCTTTCT
CATAGCTCACGCTGTAGGTATCTCAGTTCGGTGTAGGTCGTTCGCTCCAAGCTGGGCTGTGTGCACGAAC
CCCCCGTTCAGCCCGACCGCTGCGCCTTATCCGGTAACTATCGTCTTGAGTCCAACCCGGTAAGACACGA
CTTATCGCCACTGGCAGCAGCCACTGGTAACAGGATTAGCAGAGCGAGGTATGTAGGCGGTGCTACAGAG
TTCTTGAAGTGGTGGCCTAACTACGGCTACACTAGAAGGACAGTATTTGGTATCTGCGCTCTGCTGAAGC
CAGTTACCTTCGGAAAAAGAGTTGGTAGCTCTTGATCCGGCAAACAAACCACCGCTGGTAGCGGTGGTTT
TTTTGTTTGCAAGCAGCAGATTACGCGCAGAAAAAAAGGATCTCAAGAAGATCCTTTGATCTTTTCTACG
GGGTCTGACGCTCAGTGGAACGAAAACTCACGTTAAGGGATTTTGGTCATGAGATTATCAAAAAGGATCT
TCACCTAGATCCTTTTAAATTAAAAATGAAGTTTTAAATCAATCTAAAGTATATATGAGTAACCTGAGGC
TATGGCAGGGCCTGCCGCCCCGACGTTGGCTGCGAGCCCTGGGCCTTCACCCGAACTTGGGGGGTGGGGT
GGGGAAAAGGAAGAAACGCGGGCGTATTGGCCCCAATGGGGTCTCGGTGGGGTATCGACAGAGTGCCAGC
CCTGGGACCGAACCCCGCGTTTATGAACAAACGACCCAACACCGTGCGTTTTATTCTGTCTTTTTATTGC
CGTCATAGCGCGGGTTCCTTCCGGTATTGTCTCCTTCCGTGTTTCAGTTAGCCTCCCCCTAGGGTGGGCG
AAGAACTCCAGCATGAGATCCCCGCGCTGGAGGATCATCCAGCCGGCGTCCCGGAAAACGATTCCGAAGC
CCAACCTTTCATAGAAGGCGGCGGTGGAATCGAAATCTCGTGATGGCAGGTTGGGCGTCGCTTGGTCGGT
CATTTCGAACCCCAGAGTCCCGCTCAGAAGAACTCGTCAAGAAGGCGATAGAAGGCGATGCGCTGCGAAT
CGGGAGCGGCGATACCGTAAAGCACGAGGAAGCGGTCAGCCCATTCGCCGCCAAGCTCTTCAGCAATATC
ACGGGTAGCCAACGCTATGTCCTGATAGCGGTCCGCCACACCCAGCCGGCCACAGTCGATGAATCCAGAA
AAGCGGCCATTTTCCACCATGATATTCGGCAAGCAGGCATCGCCATGGGTCACGACGAGATCCTCGCCGT
CGGGCATGCTCGCCTTGAGCCTGGCGAACAGTTCGGCTGGCGCGAGCCCCTGATGCTCTTGATCATCCTG
ATCGACAAGACCGGCTTCCATCCGAGTACGTGCTCGCTCGATGCGATGTTTCGCTTGGTGGTCGAATGGG
CAGGTAGCCGGATCAAGCGTATGCAGCCGCCGCATTGCATCAGCCATGATGGATACTTTCTCGGCAGGAG
CAAGGTGAGATGACAGGAGATCCTGCCCCGGCACTTCGCCCAATAGCAGCCAGTCCCTTCCCGCTTCAGT
GACAACGTCGAGCACAGCTGCGCAAGGAACGCCCGTCGTGGCCAGCCACGATAGCCGCGCTGCCTCGTCT
TGCAGTTCATTCAGGGCACCGGACAGGTCGGTCTTGACAAAAAGAACCGGGCGCCCCTGCGCTGACAGCC
GGAACACGGCGGCATCAGAGCAGCCGATTGTCTGTTGTGCCCAGTCATAGCCGAATAGCCTCTCCACCCA
AGCGGCCGGAGAACCTGCGTGCAATCCATCTTGTTCAATCATGCGAAACGATCCTCATCCTGTCTCTTGA
TCGATCTTTGCAAAAGCCTAGGCCTCCAAAAAAGCCTCCTCACTACTTCTGGAATAGCTCAGAGGCCGAG
GCGGCCTCGGCCTCTGCATAAATAAAAAAAATTAGTCAGCCATGGGGCGGAGAATGGGCGGAACTGGGCG
GAGTTAGGGGCGGGATGGGCGGAGTTAGGGGCGGGACTATGGTTGCTGACTAATTGAGATGCATGCTTTG
CATACTTCTGCCTGCTGGGGAGCCTGGGGACTTTCCACACCTGGTTGCTGACTAATTGAGATGCATGCTT
TGCATACTTCTGCCTGCTGGGGAGCCTGGGGACTTTCCACACCCTAACTGACACACATTCCACAGCTGGT
TCTTTCCGCCTCAGGACTCTTCCTTTTTCAATAAATCAATCTAAAGTATATATGAGTAAACTTGGTCTGA
CAGTTACCAATGCTTAATCAGTGAGGCACCTATCTCAGCGATCTGTCTATTTCGTTCATCCATAGTTGCC
TGACTCCCCGTCGTGTAGATAACTACGATACGGGAGGGCTTACCATCTGGCCCCAGTGCTGCAATGATAC
CGCGAGACCCACGCTCACCGGCTCCAGATTTATCAGCAATAAACCAGCCAGCCGGAAGGGCCGAGCGCAG
AAGTGGTCCTGCAACTTTATCCGCCTCCATCCAGTCTATTAATTGTTGCCGGGAAGCTAGAGTAAGTAGT
TCGCCAGTTAATAGTTTGCGCAACGTTGTTGCCATTGCTACAGGCATCGTGGTGTCACGCTCGTCGTTTG
GTATGGCTTCATTCAGCTCCGGTTCCCAACGATCAAGGCGAGTTACATGATCCCCCATGTTGTGCAAAAA
AGCGGTTAGCTCCTTCGGTCCTCCGATCGTTGTCAGAAGTAAGTTGGCCGCAGTGTTATCACTCATGGTT
ATGGCAGCACTGCATAATTCTCTTACTGTCATGCCATCCGTAAGATGCTTTTCTGTGACTGGTGAGTACT
CAACCAAGTCATTCTGAGAATAGTGTATGCGGCGACCGAGTTGCTCTTGCCCGGCGTCAATACGGGATAA
TACCGCGCCACATAGCAGAACTTTAAAAGTGCTCATCATTGGAAAACGTTCTTCGGGGCGAAAACTCTCA
AGGATCTTACCGCTGTTGAGATCCAGTTCGATGTAACCCACTCGTGCACCCAACTGATCTTCAGCATCTT
TTACTTTCACCAGCGTTTCTGGGTGAGCAAAAACAGGAAGGCAAAATGCCGCAAAAAAGGGAATAAGGGC
GACACGGAAATGTTGAATACTCATACTCTTCCTTTTTCAATATTATTGAAGCATTTATCAGGGTTATTGT
CTCATGAGCGGATACATATTTGAATGTATTTAGAAAAATAAACAAATAGGGGTTCCGCGCACATTTCCCC
GAAAAGTGCCACCTG
[124 nt withheld, positions 6176-6299]
C
[91 nt withheld, positions 6301-6391]
A
[49 nt withheld, positions 6393-6441]
CCTTTGACGTTGGAGTCCACGTTCTTT
[37 nt withheld, positions 6469-6505]
ACCCTATCTCGGTCTATTCTTTTGATTTATAAGGGATTTTGCCGATTTCGGCCTATTGGTTAAAAAATGA
GCTGATTTAACAAAAATTTAACGCGAATTTTAACAAAATATTAACGCTTACAATTTACGCGC
Features (pLannotate 1.2.2; 18 found; start..end, strand, type, name):
      6..385     +  enhancer       CMV enhancer: human cytomegalovirus immediate early enhancer
    386..589     +  promoter       CMV promoter: human cytomegalovirus (CMV) immediate early promoter
    585..618     +  LTR            5' LTR (truncated) (fragment): truncated 5' long terminal repeat (LTR) from HIV-1
    634..652     +  promoter       T7 promoter: promoter for bacteriophage T7 RNA polymerase
    732..2291    +  CDS            SGO1 (fragment): SGO1_HUMAN - Also known as SGOL1. Experimental evidence at protein level: Swiss-Prot protein existence level 1. Plays a central role in chromosome cohesion during mitosis by preventing premature dissociation of cohesin complex from centromeres after prophase, when most of cohesin complex dissociates from chromosomes arms. May act by preventing phosphorylation of the STAG2 subunit of cohesin complex at the centromere, ensuring cohesin persistence at centromere until cohesin cleavage by ESPL1/separase at anaphase. Essential for proper chromosome segregation during mitosis and this function requi
   2348..2366    -  promoter       SP6 promoter: promoter for bacteriophage SP6 RNA polymerase
   2392..2616    +  polyA_signal   bGH poly(A) signal: bovine growth hormone polyadenylation signal
   2620..2638    +  promoter       SV40 promoter (fragment): SV40 enhancer and early promoter
   2748..3336    -  rep_origin     ori: high-copy-number ColE1/pMB1/pBR322/pUC origin of replication
   3558..3574    +  polyA_signal   bGH poly(A) signal (fragment): bovine growth hormone polyadenylation signal
   3665..3712    -  polyA_signal   HSV TK poly(A) signal: herpes simplex virus thymidine kinase polyadenylation signal (Cole and Stacy, 1985)
   3771..3923    -  CDS            ble (fragment): BLE_KLEPN - Experimental evidence at protein level: Swiss-Prot protein existence level 1. Binding protein with a strong affinity to the bleomycin family of antibiotics. Binds to CL990; an antimitotic-antibiotic compound. From Klebsiella pneumoniae.
   3944..4732    -  CDS            NeoR/KanR: aminoglycoside phosphotransferase confers resistance to neomycin, kanamycin, and G418 (Geneticin®)
   4767..5124    -  promoter       SV40 promoter: SV40 enhancer and early promoter
   5126..5143    -  promoter       AmpR promoter (fragment): bla
   5184..6044    -  CDS            AmpR: β-lactamase; bla; confers resistance to ampicillin, carbenicillin, and related antibiotics
   6045..6149    -  promoter       AmpR promoter: bla
   6176..6604    +  rep_origin     f1 ori (sequence partly withheld): f1 bacteriophage origin of replication; arrow indicates direction of (+) strand synthesis
