>Addgene plasmid #108496 | pCR3-vsv-Sgo1 N61I | addgene full sequence | sequence record 208772 | Addgene NGS Result
GCGTTGACATTGATTATTGACTAGTTATTAATAGTAATCAATTACGGGGTCATTAGTTCATAGCCCATAT
ATGGAGTTCCGCGTTACATAACTTACGGTAAATGGCCCGCCTGGCTGACCGCCCAACGACCCCCGCCCAT
TGACGTCAATAATGACGTATGTTCCCATAGTAACGCCAATAGGGACTTTCCATTGACGTCAATGGGTGGA
GTATTTACGGTAAACTGCCCACTTGGCAGTACATCAAGTGTATCATATGCCAAGTACGCCCCCTATTGAC
GTCAATGACGGTAAATGGCCCGCCTGGCATTATGCCCAGTACATGACCTTATGGGACTTTCCTACTTGGC
AGTACATCTACGTATTAGTCATCGCTATTACCATGGTGATGCGGTTTTGGCAGTACATCAATGGGCGTGG
ATAGCGGTTTGACTCACGGGGATTTCCAAGTCTCCACCCCATTGACGTCAATGGGAGTTTGTTTTGGCAC
CAAAATCAACGGGACTTTCCAAAATGTCGTAACAACTCCGCCCCATTGACGCAAATGGGCGGTAGGCGTG
TACGGTGGGAGGTCTATATAAGCAGAGCTCTCTGGCTAACTAGAGAACCCACTGCTTACTGGCTTATCGA
AATTAATACGACTCACTATAGGGAGACCCAAGCTTGGTACCGGATCCGCCACCATGTACACCGACATCGA
GATGAACCGGTTGGGCAAGGAATTCTGCAGAGCCAAGGAAAGATGCCTGAAAAAGTCCTTTCAAGATAGT
CTTGAAGACATAAAGAAGCGAATGAAAGAGAAAAGGAATAAAAACTTGGCAGAGATTGGCAAACGCAGGT
CTTTTATAGCTGCACCATGCCAAATAATCACCAACACTTCTACACTGCTGAAAAATTACCAAGACAACAT
CAAAATGTTAGTTTTAGCTTTGGAAAATGAAAAATCCAAAGTGAAAGAAGCCCAAGATATCATCCTACAG
CTGAGAAAAGAATGTTACTATCTCACATGTCAGCTATATGCATTGAAAGGAAAACTTACATCACAACAAA
CAGTAGAACCTGCACAAAATCAAGAAATATGTTCCTCTGGAATGGACCCCAATAGTGATGACAGCTCCAG
AAATTTATTTGTGAAGGATTTACCGCAAATTCCTCTTGAAGAAACTGAACTTCCAGGACAAGGAGAATCA
TTTCAAATAGAAGATCAGATACCTACTATTCCTCAAGACACACTGGGAGTTGATTTTGATTCAGGTGAAG
CTAAGTCTACTGATAATGTCTTACCTAGAACTGTATCTGTTCGTAGCAGTTTAAAGAAACATTGTAACAG
TATATGTCAGTTTGATAGCTTGGATGATTTTGAAACCAGTCATTTGGCAGGGAAGTCTTTTGAATTCGAA
AGAGTTGGATTTTTAGACCCACTAGTAAACATGCACATACCTGAAAATGTACAACACAATGCTTGTCAAT
GGAGCAAGGACCAAGTTAACTTATCACCAAAGCTGATTCAGCCAGGAACGTTTACTAAAACAAAAGAAGA
CATTTTAGAATCTAAATCTGAACAAACTAAAAGTAAGCAAAGAGATACACAAGAAAGAAAAAGAGAAGAG
AAAAGAAAAGCTAACAGGAGAAAATCAAAACGTATGTCAAAATATAAAGAGAATAAAAGCGAAAATAAAA
AAACTGTTCCCCAAAAAAAAATGCACAAATCTGTCAGTTCCAATGATGCTTACAATTTTAATTTGGAAGA
GGGTGTTCATCTTACTCCTTTCCGACAAAAAGTGAGCAATGACTCTAATAGAGAAGAAAACAACGAGTCT
GAAGTGAGCCTCTGTGAATCAAGTGGTTCAGGAGATGATTCCGATGACCTCTATTTGCCCACTTGCAAGT
ACATTCAGAATCCCACGAGCAATTCAGATAGACCAGTCACCAGGCCTCTAGCTAAAAGAGCACTGAAATA
CACAGATGAAAAAGAGACGGAGGGTTCTAAGCCAACAAAAACTCCTACCACTACACCACCTGAAACTCAG
CAGTCACCTCATCTTAGCCTGAAGGATATCACCAATGTCTCCTTGTATCCTGTTGTGAAAATCAGAAGAC
TTTCTCTTTCTCCAAAAAAGAATAAAGCAAGCCCAGCAGTGGCTCTGCCTAAACGTAGGTGCACAGCCAG
CGTGAACTATAAGGAGCCCACCCTCGCTTCGAAACTGAGAAGAGGGGACCCTTTTACAGATTTGTGTTTT
TTGAATTCTCCTATTTTCAAGCAGAAAAAGGATTTGAGACGTTCTAAAAAAAGTATGAAACAAATACAAA
AGCTTCTCGAGTAGATGACTAGTCTAGAGGGCCCTATTCTATAGTGTCACCTAAATGCTAGAGCTCGCTG
ATCAGCCTCGACTGTGCCTTCTAGTTGCCAGCCATCTGTTGTTTGCCCCTCCCCCGTGCCTTCCTTGACC
CTGGAAGGTGCCACTCCCACTGTCCTTTCCTAATAAAATGAGGAAATTGCATCGCATTGTCTGAGTAGGT
GTCATTCTATTCTGGGGGGTGGGGTGGGGCAGGACAGCAAGGGGGAGGATTGGGAAGACAATAGCAGGCA
TGCTGGGGATGCGGTGGGCTCTATGGCTTCTGAGGCGGAAAGAACCAGTGGCGGTAATACGGTTATCCAC
AGAATCAGGGGATAACGCAGGAAAGAACATGTGAGCAAAAGGCCAGCAAAAGGCCAGGAACCGTAAAAAG
GCCGCGTTGCTGGCGTTTTTCCATAGGCTCCGCCCCCCTGACGAGCATCACAAAAATCGACGCTCAAGTC
AGAGGTGGCGAAACCCGACAGGACTATAAAGATACCAGGCGTTTCCCCCTGGAAGCTCCCTCGTGCGCTC
TCCTGTTCCGACCCTGCCGCTTACCGGATACCTGTCCGCCTTTCTCCCTTCGGGAAGCGTGGCGCTTTCT
CATAGCTCACGCTGTAGGTATCTCAGTTCGGTGTAGGTCGTTCGCTCCAAGCTGGGCTGTGTGCACGAAC
CCCCCGTTCAGCCCGACCGCTGCGCCTTATCCGGTAACTATCGTCTTGAGTCCAACCCGGTAAGACACGA
CTTATCGCCACTGGCAGCAGCCACTGGTAACAGGATTAGCAGAGCGAGGTATGTAGGCGGTGCTACAGAG
TTCTTGAAGTGGTGGCCTAACTACGGCTACACTAGAAGAACAGTATTTGGTATCTGCGCTCTGCTGAAGC
CAGTTACCTTCGGAAAAAGAGTTGGTAGCTCTTGATCCGGCAAACAAACCACCGCTGGTAGCGGTGGTTT
TTTTGTTTGCAAGCAGCAGATTACGCGCAGAAAAAAAGGATCTCAAGAAGATCCTTTGATCTTTTCTACG
GGGTCTGACGCTCAGTGGAACGAAAACTCACGTTAAGGGATTTTGGTCATGAGATTATCAAAAAGGATCT
TCACCTAGATCCTTTTAAATTAAAAATGAAGTTTTAAATCAATCTAAAGTATATATGAGTAACCTGAGGC
TATGGCAGGGCCTGCCGCCCCGACGTTGGCTGCGAGCCCTGGGCCTTCACCCGAACTTGGGGGGTGGGGT
GGGGAAAAGGAAGAAACGCGGGCGTATTGGCCCCAATGGGGTCTCGGTGGGGTATCGACAGAGTGCCAGC
CCTGGGACCGAACCCCGCGTTTATGAACAAACGACCCAACACCGTGCGTTTTATTCTGTCTTTTTATTGC
CGTCATAGCGCGGGTTCCTTCCGGTATTGTCTCCTTCCGTGTTTCAGTTAGCCTCCCCCTAGGGTGGGCG
AAGAACTCCAGCATGAGATCCCCGCGCTGGAGGATCATCCAGCCGGCGTCCCGGAAAACGATTCCGAAGC
CCAACCTTTCATAGAAGGCGGCGGTGGAATCGAAATCTCGTGATGGCAGGTTGGGCGTCGCTTGGTCGGT
CATTTCGAACCCCAGAGTCCCGCTCAGAAGAACTCGTCAAGAAGGCGATAGAAGGCGATGCGCTGCGAAT
CGGGAGCGGCGATACCGTAAAGCACGAGGAAGCGGTCAGCCCATTCGCCGCCAAGCTCTTCAGCAATATC
ACGGGTAGCCAACGCTATGTCCTGATAGCGGTCCGCCACACCCAGCCGGCCACAGTCGATGAATCCAGAA
AAGCGGCCATTTTCCACCATGATATTCGGCAAGCAGGCATCGCCATGGGTCACGACGAGATCCTCGCCGT
CGGGCATGCTCGCCTTGAGCCTGGCGAACAGTTCGGCTGGCGCGAGCCCCTGATGCTCTTCGTCCAGATC
ATCCTGATCGACAAGACCGGCTTCCATCCGAGTACGTGCTCGCTCGATGCGATGTTTCGCTTGGTGGTCG
AATGGGCAGGTAGCCGGATCAAGCGTATGCAGCCGCCGCATTGCATCAGCCATGATGGATACTTTCTCGG
CAGGAGCAAGGTGAGATGACAGGAGATCCTGCCCCGGCACTTCGCCCAATAGCAGCCAGTCCCTTCCCGC
TTCAGTGACAACGTCGAGCACAGCTGCGCAAGGAACGCCCGTCGTGGCCAGCCACGATAGCCGCGCTGCC
TCGTCTTGCAGTTCATTCAGGGCACCGGACAGGTCGGTCTTGACAAAAAGAACCGGGCGCCCCTGCGCTG
ACAGCCGGAACACGGCGGCATCAGAGCAGCCGATTGTCTGTTGTGCCCAGTCATAGCCGAATAGCCTCTC
CACCCAAGCGGCCGGAGAACCTGCGTGCAATCCATCTTGTTCAATCATGCGAAACGATCCTCATCCTGTC
TCTTGATCGATCTTTGCAAAAGCCTAGGCCTCCAAAAAAGCCTCCTCACTACTTCTGGAATAGCTCAGAG
GCCGAGGCGGCCTCGGCCTCTGCATAAATAAAAAAAATTAGTCAGCCATGGGGCGGAGAATGGGCGGAAC
TGGGCGGAGTTAGGGGCGGGATGGGCGGAGTTAGGGGCGGGACTATGGTTGCTGACTAATTGAGATGCAT
GCTTTGCATACTTCTGCCTGCTGGGGAGCCTGGGGACTTTCCACACCTGGTTGCTGACTAATTGAGATGC
ATGCTTTGCATACTTCTGCCTGCTGGGGAGCCTGGGGACTTTCCACACCCTAACTGACACACATTCCACA
GCTGGTTCTTTCCGCCTCAGGACTCTTCCTTTTTCAATAAATCAATCTAAAGTATATATGAGTAAACTTG
GTCTGACAGTTACCAATGCTTAATCAGTGAGGCACCTATCTCAGCGATCTGTCTATTTCGTTCATCCATA
GTTGCCTGACTCCCCGTCGTGTAGATAACTACGATACGGGAGGGCTTACCATCTGGCCCCAGTGCTGCAA
TGATACCGCGAGACCCACGCTCACCGGCTCCAGATTTATCAGCAATAAACCAGCCAGCCGGAAGGGCCGA
GCGCAGAAGTGGTCCTGCAACTTTATCCGCCTCCATCCAGTCTATTAATTGTTGCCGGGAAGCTAGAGTA
AGTAGTTCGCCAGTTAATAGTTTGCGCAACGTTGTTGCCATTGCTACAGGCATCGTGGTGTCACGCTCGT
CGTTTGGTATGGCTTCATTCAGCTCCGGTTCCCAACGATCAAGGCGAGTTACATGATCCCCCATGTTGTG
CAAAAAAGCGGTTAGCTCCTTCGGTCCTCCGATCGTTGTCAGAAGTAAGTTGGCCGCAGTGTTATCACTC
ATGGTTATGGCAGCACTGCATAATTCTCTTACTGTCATGCCATCCGTAAGATGCTTTTCTGTGACTGGTG
AGTACTCAACCAAGTCATTCTGAGAATAGTGTATGCGGCGACCGAGTTGCTCTTGCCCGGCGTCAATACG
GGATAATACCGCGCCACATAGCAGAACTTTAAAAGTGCTCATCATTGGAAAACGTTCTTCGGGGCGAAAA
CTCTCAAGGATCTTACCGCTGTTGAGATCCAGTTCGATGTAACCCACTCGTGCACCCAACTGATCTTCAG
CATCTTTTACTTTCACCAGCGTTTCTGGGTGAGCAAAAACAGGAAGGCAAAATGCCGCAAAAAAGGGAAT
AAGGGCGACACGGAAATGTTGAATACTCATACTCTTCCTTTTTCAATATTATTGAAGCATTTATCAGGGT
TATTGTCTCATGAGCGGATACATATTTGAATGTATTTAGAAAAATAAACAAATAGGGGTTCCGCGCACAT
TTCCCCGAAAAGTGCCACCTG
[124 nt withheld, positions 6182-6305]
C
[91 nt withheld, positions 6307-6397]
A
[49 nt withheld, positions 6399-6447]
CCTTTGACGTTGGAGTCCACGTTCTTT
[37 nt withheld, positions 6475-6511]
ACCCTATCTCGGTCTATTCTTTTGATTTATAAGGGATTTTGCCGATTTCGGCCTATTGGTTAAAAAATGA
GCTGATTTAACAAAAATTTAACGCGAATTTTAACAAAATATTAACGCTTACAATTTACGCGC
Features (pLannotate 1.2.2; 18 found; start..end, strand, type, name):
      6..385     +  enhancer       CMV enhancer: human cytomegalovirus immediate early enhancer
    386..589     +  promoter       CMV promoter: human cytomegalovirus (CMV) immediate early promoter
    585..618     +  LTR            5' LTR (truncated) (fragment): truncated 5' long terminal repeat (LTR) from HIV-1
    634..652     +  promoter       T7 promoter: promoter for bacteriophage T7 RNA polymerase
    732..2291    +  CDS            SGO1 (fragment): SGO1_HUMAN - Also known as SGOL1. Experimental evidence at protein level: Swiss-Prot protein existence level 1. Plays a central role in chromosome cohesion during mitosis by preventing premature dissociation of cohesin complex from centromeres after prophase, when most of cohesin complex dissociates from chromosomes arms. May act by preventing phosphorylation of the STAG2 subunit of cohesin complex at the centromere, ensuring cohesin persistence at centromere until cohesin cleavage by ESPL1/separase at anaphase. Essential for proper chromosome segregation during mitosis and this function requi
   2348..2366    -  promoter       SP6 promoter: promoter for bacteriophage SP6 RNA polymerase
   2392..2616    +  polyA_signal   bGH poly(A) signal: bovine growth hormone polyadenylation signal
   2620..2638    +  promoter       SV40 promoter (fragment): SV40 enhancer and early promoter
   2748..3336    -  rep_origin     ori: high-copy-number ColE1/pMB1/pBR322/pUC origin of replication
   3558..3574    +  polyA_signal   bGH poly(A) signal (fragment): bovine growth hormone polyadenylation signal
   3665..3712    -  polyA_signal   HSV TK poly(A) signal: herpes simplex virus thymidine kinase polyadenylation signal (Cole and Stacy, 1985)
   3771..3923    -  CDS            ble (fragment): BLE_KLEPN - Experimental evidence at protein level: Swiss-Prot protein existence level 1. Binding protein with a strong affinity to the bleomycin family of antibiotics. Binds to CL990; an antimitotic-antibiotic compound. From Klebsiella pneumoniae.
   3944..4738    -  CDS            NeoR/KanR: aminoglycoside phosphotransferase from Tn5; aph(3')-II (or nptII); confers resistance to neomycin, kanamycin, and G418 (Geneticin®)
   4773..5130    -  promoter       SV40 promoter: SV40 enhancer and early promoter
   5132..5149    -  promoter       AmpR promoter (fragment): bla
   5190..6050    -  CDS            AmpR: β-lactamase; bla; confers resistance to ampicillin, carbenicillin, and related antibiotics
   6051..6155    -  promoter       AmpR promoter: bla
   6182..6610    +  rep_origin     f1 ori (sequence partly withheld): f1 bacteriophage origin of replication; arrow indicates direction of (+) strand synthesis
