[The description below was written by a language model from this plasmid's Addgene catalogue record and pLannotate feature annotations shown in this document.]
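Description:
pCR3-vsv-Sgo1 N61I is a mammalian expression plasmid built on the pCR3 backbone that drives production of human Shugoshin 1 (SGO1, also called SGOL1) carrying an N-terminal VSV epitope tag and the N61I point mutation, which the record describes as abolishing PP2A binding. The coding region sits downstream of the human cytomegalovirus immediate early enhancer and promoter and is followed by the bovine growth hormone polyadenylation signal. It is flanked by a T7 promoter upstream and an SP6 promoter in the opposite orientation downstream, which are standard sites for in vitro transcription or sequencing. The annotation marks the SGO1 match as a fragment slightly shorter than the stated insert size. The VSV tag itself is not annotated as a separate feature.

In bacteria the plasmid replicates at high copy from a ColE1/pUC-type origin and is selected with ampicillin through the bla gene. An f1 origin is also present, allowing single-stranded DNA production. A second cassette, in which the SV40 enhancer/early promoter drives the Tn5 neomycin/kanamycin phosphotransferase gene with an HSV TK polyadenylation signal, offers G418 selection in mammalian cells. A short ble fragment beside it appears to be a Tn5 remnant. The brief hit annotated as an HIV-1 LTR fragment is probably incidental sequence similarity rather than a functional element.

Two full-length sequence records, one from the depositor and one from repository sequencing, differ by only six nucleotides and give essentially the same feature map. The construct is suited to expressing a PP2A-binding-deficient Sgo1 in cultured cells. The associated work examined how Sgo1-recruited PP2A balances Aurora B kinase activity during chromosome bi-orientation.
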