Addgene plasmid #108496: pCR3-vsv-Sgo1 N61I
Purpose: expression of vsv-Sgo1 N61I (no PP2A binding)
Depositing lab: Susanne Lens. Depositing organization: University Medical Centre Utrecht. Publication: Shugoshin-1 balances Aurora B kinase activity via PP2A to promote chromosome bi-orientation. Meppelink A, Kabeche L, Vromans MJ, Compton DA, Lens SM. Cell Rep. 2015 Apr 28;11(4):508-15. doi: 10.1016/j.celrep.2015.03.052. Epub 2015 Apr 16. PubMed 25892238.
Backbone
  Vector backbone: pCR3
  Backbone size w/o insert (bp): 4700
  Vector type: Mammalian Expression
Growth in bacteria
  Bacterial resistance: Ampicillin, 100 μg/mL
  Growth temperature: 37°C
  Growth strain: DH5alpha
  Copy number: High Copy
Gene/Insert
  Gene/Insert name: Shugoshin 1
  Species: H. sapiens (human)
  Insert size (bp): 1584
  Mutation: no PP2A binding N61I
  Entrez Gene: SGO1 (a.k.a. CAID, NY-BR-85, SGO, SGOL1)
  Promoter: CMV
  Tag / fusion protein: VSV (N terminal on insert)
  Cloning method: Restriction Enzyme; 5′ cloning site Pst1 (unknown if destroyed); 3′ cloning site Acc1 (unknown if destroyed)
  Sequencing primers: 5′ CMV-F
Terms and licenses: Academic/Nonprofit Terms; Industry Terms: Not Available to Industry
How to cite: pCR3-vsv-Sgo1 N61I was a gift from Susanne Lens (Addgene plasmid # 108496 ; http://n2t.net/addgene:108496 ; RRID:Addgene_108496)
